Addgene plasmid #18853: pFLIPmal-40uDelta1YFP
Depositing lab: Wolf Frommer. Depositing organization: Carnegie Institution for Science. Publication: Fluorescence Resonance Energy Transfer sensors for quantitative monitoring of pentose and disaccharide accumulation in bacteria. Kaper T, Lager I, Looger LL, Chermak D, Frommer WB. Biotechnol Biofuels. 2008 Jun 3. 1(1):11. 10.1186/1754-6834-1-11 PubMed 18522753.
Backbone
  Vector backbone: pRSET
  Backbone manufacturer: Invitrogen
  Backbone size w/o insert (bp): 3000
  Vector type: Bacterial Expression
Growth in bacteria
  Bacterial resistance: Ampicillin, 100 μg/mL
  Growth temperature: 37°C
  Growth strain: DH5alpha
  Copy number: High Copy
Gene/Insert
  Gene/Insert name: optimized maltose FRET sensor
  Species: E. coli
  Mutation: N227A;
  Tag / fusion protein: CFP (N terminal on insert); YFP (C terminal on insert)
  Cloning method: Restriction Enzyme
  Sequencing primers: 5′ n/a
Terms and licenses: Academic/Nonprofit Terms; Industry Terms: Not Available to Industry
Depositor comments: W230A mutation, which we introduced to change the affinity.
How to cite: pFLIPmal-40uDelta1YFP was a gift from Wolf Frommer (Addgene plasmid # 18853 ; http://n2t.net/addgene:18853 ; RRID:Addgene_18853)
