[The description below was written by a language model from this plasmid's Addgene catalogue record.]
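Description:
pFLIPmal-40uDelta1YFP is a bacterial expression plasmid built on the Invitrogen pRSET backbone (about 3 kb without the insert). It is maintained as a high-copy plasmid in E. coli under ampicillin selection. The record gives no feature table, so the promoter and other regulatory elements are not explicitly stated. pRSET vectors generally drive expression from a T7 promoter, but this is a property of the backbone family, not something recorded for this construct.

The insert is described as an optimized maltose FRET sensor of E. coli origin, cloned by restriction enzyme methods. The sugar-binding moiety is flanked by CFP at its N terminus and YFP at its C terminus. In sensors of this design, ligand binding causes a conformational change in the central binding protein. This alters the distance or orientation between the two fluorophores and so changes the efficiency of energy transfer from CFP to YFP, and the emission ratio reports the sugar concentration. The record does not name the binding protein.

The annotation of the affinity-altering mutation is inconsistent. The mutation field lists N227A, while the depositor comment refers to a W230A substitution introduced to change the affinity. These may reflect different numbering schemes or an error, and the record does not settle which is correct. The "40u" in the name may refer to the sensor's affinity and "Delta1YFP" to a truncation at the YFP junction, but the record explains neither. According to the associated publication title, sensors of this series were developed for quantitative monitoring of pentose and disaccharide accumulation in bacteria.
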