>Addgene plasmid #18853 | pFLIPmal-40uDelta1YFP | addgene partial sequence | sequence record 24753 | 18853 with FLIPmal 5'-ATACGAGTCTGCGCGTCTTT
TCTGACNACCGCTGGCGGCGTTGANCACCGCAGTACGCACGGCATACCAGAAAGCGGACATCTGCGGGAT
GTTCGGCATGATTTCACCTTTCTGGGCGTTTTCCATGGTGGCGGCAATACGTGGATCTTTCGCCAACTCT
TCCTCGTAAGACTTCAGCGCTACGGCACCCAGCGGTTTGTCTTTATTAACCGCTTCCAGACCTTCATCAG
TCAGCAGATAGTTTTCGAGGAACTCTTTCGCCAGCTCTTTGTTCGGACTGGCGGCGTTAATACCTGCGCT
CAGCACGCCAACGAACGGTTTGGATGGTTGACCCTTGAAGGTCGGCAGTACCGTTACACCATAATTCACT
TTGCTGGTGTCGATGTTGGACCATGCCGCCGGGCCCTTGATGGTCATCGCTGTTTCGCCTTTATTAAAGG
CAGCTTCTGCGATGGAGTAATCGGTGTCTGCATTCATGTGTTTGTTTTTAATCAGGTCAACCAGGAAGGT
CAGACCCGCTTTCGCGCCAGCGTTATCCACGCCCACGTCTTTAATGTCGTACTTGCCGTTTTCATACTTG
AACGCATAACCCCCGTCAGCAGCAATCAGCGGCCAGGTGAAGTACGGTTCTTGCAGGTTGAACATCAGCG
CGCTCTTACCTTTCGCTTTCAGTTCTTTATCCAGCGCCGGGNTCTCTTCCCAGGTTTTTGGCGGGTTCGG
CAGCAGATCTTTGTTATAAATCAGCGATAACGCTTCAANAGCGATCGGGTAAGCNATCAGCTTGCCGTTG
TAACGTACGGCATCCCNNNAAACGGATACAGCTTGTCCTGGNAACG
